>Addgene plasmid #114058 | pLAP-MIS12-KARD-3D | addgene full sequence | sequence record 221659 | Addgene NGS Result
CATATATGGAGTTCCGCGTTACATAACTTACGGTAAATGGCCCGCCTGGCTGACCGCCCAACGACCCCCG
CCCATTGACGTCAATAATGACGTATGTTCCCATAGTAACGCCAATAGGGACTTTCCATTGACGTCAATGG
GTGGAGTATTTACGGTAAACTGCCCACTTGGCAGTACATCAAGTGTATCATATGCCAAGTACGCCCCCTA
TTGACGTCAATGACGGTAAATGGCCCGCCTGGCATTATGCCCAGTACATGACCTTATGGGACTTTCCTAC
TTGGCAGTACATCTACGTATTAGTCATCGCTATTACCATGGTGATGCGGTTTTGGCAGTACATCAATGGG
CGTGGATAGCGGTTTGACTCACGGGGATTTCCAAGTCTCCACCCCATTGACGTCAATGGGAGTTTGTTTT
GGCACCAAAATCAACGGGACTTTCCAAAATGTCGTAACAACTCCGCCCCATTGACGCAAATGGGCGGTAG
GCGTGTACGGTGGGAGGTCTATATAAGCAGAGCTGGTTTAGTGAACCGTCAGATCCGCTAGCGCTACCGG
TCGCCACCATGGTGAGCAAGGGCGAGGAGCTGTTCACCGGGGTGGTGCCCATCCTGGTCGAGCTGGACGG
CGACGTAAACGGCCACAAGTTCAGCGTGTCCGGCGAGGGCGAGGGCGATGCCACCTACGGCAAGCTGACC
CTGAAGTTCATCTGCACCACCGGCAAGCTGCCCGTGCCCTGGCCCACCCTCGTGACCACCTTCGGCTACG
GCCTGCAGTGCTTCGCCCGCTACCCCGACCACATGAAGCAGCACGACTTCTTCAAGTCCGCCATGCCCGA
AGGCTACGTCCAGGAGCGCACCATCTTCTTCAAGGACGACGGCAACTACAAGACCCGCGCCGAGGTGAAG
TTCGAGGGCGACACCCTGGTGAACCGCATCGAGCTGAAGGGCATCGACTTCAAGGAGGACGGCAACATCC
TGGGGCACAAGCTGGAGTACAACTACAACAGCCACAACGTCTATATCATGGCCGACAAGCAGAAGAACGG
CATCAAGGTGAACTTCAAGATCCGCCACAACATCGAGGACGGCAGCGTGCAGCTCGCCGACCACTACCAG
CAGAACACCCCCATCGGCGACGGCCCCGTGCTGCTGCCCGACAACCACTACCTGAGCTACCAGTCCGCCC
TGAGCAAAGACCCCAACGAGAAGCGCGATCACATGGTCCTGCTGGAGTTCGTGACCGCCGCCGGGATCAC
TCTCGGCATGGACGAGCTGTACAAGTCCGGAGGGGATCGGTGGAGCTCCACCGGTGGCGGCCGCTCTAGA
GAGAATCTTTATTTTCAGGGCGCCGCCAAATTCAAAGAAACCGCTGCTGCTAAATTCGAACGCCAGCACA
TGGACAGCGGAGGTGGAGGTACTAGATCTGTGGATCCAATGACCTACGAGGCCCAGTTCTTTGGCTTCAC
GCCACAAACGTGCATGCTTCGGATCTACATTGCATTTCAAGACTACCTATTTGAAGTGATGCAGGCCGTT
GAACAGGTTATTCTGAAGAAGCTGGATGGCATCCCAGACTGTGACATTAGCCCAGTGCAGATTCGCAAAT
GCACAGAGAAGTTTCTTTGCTTCATGAAAGGACATTTTGATAACCTTTTTAGCAAAATGGAGCAACTGTT
TTTGCAGCTGATTTTACGTATTCCCTCAAACATCTTGCTTCCTGAAGATAAATGTAAGGAGACACCTTAT
AGTGAGGAAGATTTTCAGCATCTCCAGAAAGAAATTGAACAGTTACAGGAGAAGTACAAGACTGAATTAT
GTACTAAGCAGGCCCTTCTTGCAGAATTAGAAGAGCAAAAAATTGTTCAGGCCAAACTCAAACAGACGTT
GACTTTCTTTGATGAGCTTCATAATGTTGGCAGAGATCATGGGACTAGTGATTTTAGGGAGAGTTTAGTA
TCCCTGGTTCAGAACTCCAGAAAACTACAGAACATTAGAGACAATGTGGAAAAGGAATCGAAACGACTGA
AAATATCTTCTAGTCTCGACAAGACCTCTGAGGACCAGCAGACAGCTTGTGGCACTATCTACAGTCAGAC
TCTCAGCATCAAGAAGCTGGACCCAATTATTGAAGACGATCGTGAAGCCGACCACTCCTCTGGCTTCTCT
GGTTCTTCTGCCTCGGTTGCAAGCACCTCCTCCTGACTGAGGATCCACCGGATCTAGATAACTGATCATA
ATCAGCCATACCACATTTGTAGAGGTTTTACTTGCTTTAAAAAACCTCCCACACCTCCCCCTGAACCTGA
AACATAAAATGAATGCAATTGTTGTTGTTAACTTGTTTATTGCAGCTTATAATGGTTACAAATAAAGCAA
TAGCATCACAAATTTCACAAATAAAGCATTTTTTTCACTGCATTCTAGTTGTGGTTTGTCCAAACTCATC
AATGTATCTTAAGGCGTAAATTGTAAGCGTTAATATTTTGTTAAAATTCGCGTTAAATTTTTGTTAAATC
AGCTCATTTTTTAACCAATAGGCCGAAATCGGCAAAATCCCTTATAAATCAAAAGAATAGACCGAGATAG
GGT
[37 nt withheld, positions 2594-2630]
AAAGAACGTGGACTCCAACGTCAAAGG
[49 nt withheld, positions 2658-2706]
T
[91 nt withheld, positions 2708-2798]
G
[124 nt withheld, positions 2800-2923]
CAGGTGGCACTTTTCGGGGAAATGTGCGCGGAACCCCTATTTGTTTATTTTTCTAAATACATTCAAATAT
GTATCCGCTCATGAGACAATAACCCTGATAAATGCTTCAATAATATTGAAAAAGGAAGAGTCCTGAGGCG
GAAAGAACCAGCTGTGGAATGTGTGTCAGTTAGGGTGTGGAAAGTCCCCAGGCTCCCCAGCAGGCAGAAG
TATGCAAAGCATGCATCTCAATTAGTCAGCAACCAGGTGTGGAAAGTCCCCAGGCTCCCCAGCAGGCAGA
AGTATGCAAAGCATGCATCTCAATTAGTCAGCAACCATAGTCCCGCCCCTAACTCCGCCCATCCCGCCCC
TAACTCCGCCCAGTTCCGCCCATTCTCCGCCCCATGGCTGACTAATTTTTTTTATTTATGCAGAGGCCGA
GGCCGCCTCGGCCTCTGAGCTATTCCAGAAGTAGTGAGGAGGCTTTTTTGGAGGCCTAGGCTTTTGCAAA
GATCGATCAAGAGACAGGATGAGGATCGTTTCGCATGATTGAACAAGATGGATTGCACGCAGGTTCTCCG
GCCGCTTGGGTGGAGAGGCTATTCGGCTATGACTGGGCACAACAGACAATCGGCTGCTCTGATGCCGCCG
TGTTCCGGCTGTCAGCGCAGGGGCGCCCGGTTCTTTTTGTCAAGACCGACCTGTCCGGTGCCCTGAATGA
ACTGCAAGACGAGGCAGCGCGGCTATCGTGGCTGGCCACGACGGGCGTTCCTTGCGCAGCTGTGCTCGAC
GTTGTCACTGAAGCGGGAAGGGACTGGCTGCTATTGGGCGAAGTGCCGGGGCAGGATCTCCTGTCATCTC
ACCTTGCTCCTGCCGAGAAAGTATCCATCATGGCTGATGCAATGCGGCGGCTGCATACGCTTGATCCGGC
TACCTGCCCATTCGACCACCAAGCGAAACATCGCATCGAGCGAGCACGTACTCGGATGGAAGCCGGTCTT
GTCGATCAGGATGATCTGGACGAAGAGCATCAGGGGCTCGCGCCAGCCGAACTGTTCGCCAGGCTCAAGG
CGAGCATGCCCGACGGCGAGGATCTCGTCGTGACCCATGGCGATGCCTGCTTGCCGAATATCATGGTGGA
AAATGGCCGCTTTTCTGGATTCATCGACTGTGGCCGGCTGGGTGTGGCGGACCGCTATCAGGACATAGCG
TTGGCTACCCGTGATATTGCTGAAGAGCTTGGCGGCGAATGGGCTGACCGCTTCCTCGTGCTTTACGGTA
TCGCCGCTCCCGATTCGCAGCGCATCGCCTTCTATCGCCTTCTTGACGAGTTCTTCTGAGCGGGACTCTG
GGGTTCGAAATGACCGACCAAGCGACGCCCAACCTGCCATCACGAGATTTCGATTCCACCGCCGCCTTCT
ATGAAAGGTTGGGCTTCGGAATCGTTTTCCGGGACGCCGGCTGGATGATCCTCCAGCGCGGGGATCTCAT
GCTGGAGTTCTTCGCCCACCCTAGGGGGAGGCTAACTGAAACACGGAAGGAGACAATACCGGAAGGAACC
CGCGCTATGACGGCAATAAAAAGACAGAATAAAACGCACGGTGTTGGGTCGTTTGTTCATAAACGCGGGG
TTCGGTCCCAGGGCTGGCACTCTGTCGATACCCCACCGAGACCCCATTGGGGCCAATACGCCCGCGTTTC
TTCCTTTTCCCCACCCCACCCCCCAAGTTCGGGTGAAGGCCCAGGGCTCGCAGCCAACGTCGGGGCGGCA
GGCCCTGCCATAGCCTCAGGTTACTCATATATACTTTAGATTGATTTAAAACTTCATTTTTAATTTAAAA
GGATCTAGGTGAAGATCCTTTTTGATAATCTCATGACCAAAATCCCTTAACGTGAGTTTTCGTTCCACTG
AGCGTCAGACCCCGTAGAAAAGATCAAAGGATCTTCTTGAGATCCTTTTTTTCTGCGCGTAATCTGCTGC
TTGCAAACAAAAAAACCACCGCTACCAGCGGTGGTTTGTTTGCCGGATCAAGAGCTACCAACTCTTTTTC
CGAAGGTAACTGGCTTCAGCAGAGCGCAGATACCAAATACTGTTCTTCTAGTGTAGCCGTAGTTAGGCCA
CCACTTCAAGAACTCTGTAGCACCGCCTACATACCTCGCTCTGCTAATCCTGTTACCAGTGGCTGCTGCC
AGTGGCGATAAGTCGTGTCTTACCGGGTTGGACTCAAGACGATAGTTACCGGATAAGGCGCAGCGGTCGG
GCTGAACGGGGGGTTCGTGCACACAGCCCAGCTTGGAGCGAACGACCTACACCGAACTGAGATACCTACA
GCGTGAGCTATGAGAAAGCGCCACGCTTCCCGAAGGGAGAAAGGCGGACAGGTATCCGGTAAGCGGCAGG
GTCGGAACAGGAGAGCGCACGAGGGAGCTTCCAGGGGGAAACGCCTGGTATCTTTATAGTCCTGTCGGGT
TTCGCCACCTCTGACTTGAGCGTCGATTTTTGTGATGCTCGTCAGGGGGGCGGAGCCTATGGAAAAACGC
CAGCAACGCGGCCTTTTTACGGTTCCTGGCCTTTTGCTGGCCTTTTGCTCACATGTTCTTTCCTGCGTTA
TCCCCTGATTCTGTGGATAACCGTATTACCGCCATGCATTAGTTATTAATAGTAATCAATTACGGGGTCA
TTAGTTCATAGCC
Features (pLannotate 1.2.2; 19 found; start..end, strand, type, name):
     17..320     +  enhancer       CMV enhancer: human cytomegalovirus immediate early enhancer
    321..524     +  promoter       CMV promoter: human cytomegalovirus (CMV) immediate early promoter
    569..1285    +  CDS            EYFP: EYFP is a basic (constitutively fluorescent) green/yellow fluorescent protein published in 1996, derived from Aequorea victoria. It is reported to be a very rapidly-maturing weak dimer with high acid sensitivity.
   1312..1330    +  misc_feature   MCS (fragment): pBluescript multiple cloning site
   1331..1350    +  CDS            capTEV™ (fragment): composite tag for in vivo biotinylation, TEV protease cleavage, and 6xHis tagging
   1364..1408    +  CDS            S-Tag: affinity and epitope tag derived from pancreatic ribonuclease A
   1427..2038    +  CDS            MIS12: MIS12_HUMAN - Experimental evidence at protein level: Swiss-Prot protein existence level 1. Part of the MIS12 complex which is required for normal chromosome alignment and segregation and for kinetochore formation during mitosis (PubMed:12515822, PubMed:15502821, PubMed:16585270). Essential for proper kinetochore microtubule attachments (PubMed:23891108). From Homo sapiens (Human).
   2024..2203    +  CDS            BUB1B (fragment): BUB1B_HUMAN - Also known as BUBR1, MAD3L, SSK1. Experimental evidence at protein level: Swiss-Prot protein existence level 1. Essential component of the mitotic checkpoint. Required for normal mitosis progression. The mitotic checkpoint delays anaphase until all chromosomes are properly attached to the mitotic spindle. One of its checkpoint functions is to inhibit the activity of the anaphase- promoting complex/cyclosome (APC/C) by blocking the binding of CDC20 to APC/C, independently of its kinase activity. The other is to monitor kinetochore activities that depend on the kinetochore motor CE
   2233..2317    +  CDS            large T antigen (fragment): large T antigen from SV40 (simian virus 40)
   2340..2461    +  polyA_signal   SV40 poly(A) signal: SV40 polyadenylation signal
   2495..2923    -  rep_origin     f1 ori (sequence partly withheld): f1 bacteriophage origin of replication; arrow indicates direction of (+) strand synthesis
   2950..3054    +  promoter       AmpR promoter: bla
   3056..3413    +  promoter       SV40 promoter: SV40 enhancer and early promoter
   3448..4242    +  CDS            NeoR/KanR: aminoglycoside phosphotransferase from Tn5; aph(3')-II (or nptII); confers resistance to neomycin, kanamycin, and G418 (Geneticin®)
   4263..4415    +  CDS            ble (fragment): BLE_KLEPN - Experimental evidence at protein level: Swiss-Prot protein existence level 1. Binding protein with a strong affinity to the bleomycin family of antibiotics. Binds to CL990; an antimitotic-antibiotic compound. From Klebsiella pneumoniae.
   4474..4521    +  polyA_signal   HSV TK poly(A) signal: herpes simplex virus thymidine kinase polyadenylation signal (Cole and Stacy, 1985)
   4612..4628    -  polyA_signal   bGH poly(A) signal (fragment): bovine growth hormone polyadenylation signal
   4850..5438    +  rep_origin     ori: high-copy-number ColE1/pMB1/pBR322/pUC origin of replication
   5553..5596    +  enhancer       CMV enhancer (fragment): human cytomegalovirus immediate early enhancer
