[The description below was written by a language model from this plasmid's Addgene catalogue record and pLannotate feature annotations shown in this document.]
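Description:
pLAP-MIS12-KARD-3D is a mammalian expression plasmid built on the pIC58 backbone, a vector designed for localization and affinity purification (LAP) tagging. It is propagated in E. coli at high copy through a ColE1/pUC-type origin and also carries an f1 origin. A single NeoR/KanR (aminoglycoside phosphotransferase) gene sits behind tandem bacterial (AmpR) and SV40 early promoters and is terminated by the HSV TK poly(A) signal. This gene gives kanamycin selection in bacteria and could allow G418 selection in transfected mammalian cells.

The expression cassette is driven by the CMV immediate early enhancer and promoter and ends with an SV40 poly(A) signal. It encodes an N-terminal LAP tag made up of EYFP, a TEV protease cleavage site and an S-tag. The tag is fused in frame to human MIS12, a kinetochore component of the MIS12 complex, followed by a short fragment of human BUBR1 (BUB1B) corresponding to the region the depositors call KARD. The "3D" designation refers to the S670D, S676D and T680D substitutions in the BUBR1 portion; aspartate substitutions of this kind are commonly used as phosphomimetics, though the record does not say so. The depositor notes that the plasmid derives from pLAP-MIS12-KARD and that one of the partial sequences on file lacks the point mutations. Whether the annotated full sequence shows them cannot be judged from the feature table.

The stated purpose is transfection of mammalian cells, with the tag combining fluorescent visualization of the fusion with tandem affinity purification. Fusion to MIS12 would be expected to tether the BUBR1 fragment at kinetochores, consistent with the associated work on BUBR1's role in stable kinetochore-microtubule attachment.
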