Addgene plasmid #114058: pLAP-MIS12-KARD-3D
Purpose: transfection in mammalian cells, combination of fluorescent protein fusion and tandem affinity purification
Depositing lab: Geert Kops. Depositing organization: University Medical Centre Utrecht. Publication: Integration of kinase and phosphatase activities by BUBR1 ensures formation of stable kinetochore-microtubule attachments. Suijkerbuijk SJ, Vleugel M, Teixeira A, Kops GJ. Dev Cell. 2012 Oct 16;23(4):745-55. doi: 10.1016/j.devcel.2012.09.005. PubMed 23079597.
Backbone
  Vector backbone: pIC58
  Backbone manufacturer: Cheeseman IM and Desai A, Science's STKE 2005;2005:l1
  Vector type: Mammalian Expression
Growth in bacteria
  Bacterial resistance: Kanamycin, 50 μg/mL
  Growth temperature: 37°C
  Growth strain: DH5alpha
  Copy number: High Copy
Gene/Insert
  Gene/Insert name: MIS12-KARD-3D
  Species: H. sapiens (human)
  Mutation: BUBR1-S670D, S676D and T680D
  Entrez Gene: BUB1B (a.k.a. BUB1beta, BUBR1, Bub1A, MAD3L, MVA1, SSK1, hBUBR1)
  Tag / fusion protein: YFP-TEV-S- Human LAP (N terminal on insert)
  Cloning method: Restriction Enzyme; 5′ cloning site Unknown (unknown if destroyed); 3′ cloning site Unknown (unknown if destroyed)
Terms and licenses: Academic/Nonprofit Terms; Industry Terms: Not Available to Industry
Depositor comments: based on pLAP-MIS12-KARD: point mutations are not included in Sequence:partial 2
How to cite: pLAP-MIS12-KARD-3D was a gift from Geert Kops (Addgene plasmid # 114058 ; http://n2t.net/addgene:114058 ; RRID:Addgene_114058)
