>Addgene plasmid #114058 | pLAP-MIS12-KARD-3D | depositor partial sequence | sequence record 215351 | Mis12
ATGTCTGTGGATCCAATGACCTACGAGGCCCAGTTCTTTGGCTTCACGCCACAAACGTGCATGCTTCGGA
TCTACATTGCATTTCAAGACTACCTATTTGAAGTGATGCAGGCCGTTGAACAGGTTATTCTGAAGAAGCT
GGATGGCATCCCAGACTGTGACATTAGCCCAGTGCAGATTCGCAAATGCACAGAGAAGTTTCTTTGCTTC
ATGAAAGGACATTTTGATAACCTTTTTAGCAAAATGGAGCAACTGTTTTTGCAGCTGATTTTACGTATTC
CCTCAAACATCTTGCTTCCTGAAGATAAATGTAAGGAGACACCTTATAGTGAGGAAGATTTTCAGCATCT
CCAGAAAGAAATTGAACAGTTACAGGAGAAGTACAAGACTGAATTATGTACTAAGCAGGCCCTTCTTGCA
GAATTAGAAGAGCAAAAAATTGTTCAGGCCAAACTCAAACAGACGTTGACTTTCTTTGATGAGCTTCATA
ATGTTGGCAGAGATCATGGGACTAGTGATTTTAGGGAGAGTTTAGTATCCCTGGTTCAGAACTCCAGAAA
ACTACAGAACATTAGAGACAATGTGGAAAAGGAATCGAAACGACTGAAAATATCTTAA
