>Addgene plasmid #114058 | pLAP-MIS12-KARD-3D | depositor partial sequence | sequence record 215352 | based on KARD: point muations are not included in Sequence:partial 2
CTAGTCGACAAGACCTCTGAGGACCAGCAGACAGCTTGTGGCACTATCTACAGTCAGACTCTCAGCATCA
AGAAGCTGAGCCCAATTATTGAAGACAGTCGTGAAGCCACACACTCCTCTGGCTTCTCTGGTTCTTCTGC
CTCGGTTGCAAGCACCTCCTCCTGACTGAGGATCCATC
